>Addgene plasmid #141859 | TFORF1643 | addgene full sequence | sequence record 415045 | Addgene NGS Result
TTAATGTAGTCTTATGCAATACTCTTGTAGTCTTGCAACATGGTAACGATGAGTTAGCAACATGCCTTAC
AAGGAGAGAAAAAGCACCGTGCATGCCGATTGGTGGAAGTAAGGTGGTACGATCGTGCCTTATTAGGAAG
GCAACAGACGGGTCTGACATGGATTGGACGAACCACTGAATTGCCGCATTGCAGAGATATTGTATTTAAG
TGCCTAGCTCGATACATAAACGGGTCTCTCTGGTTAGACCAGATCTGAGCCTGGGAGCTCTCTGGCTAAC
TAGGGAACCCACTGCTTAAGCCTCAATAAAGCTTGCCTTGAGTGCTTCAAGTAGTGTGTGCCCGTCTGTT
GTGTGACTCTGGTAACTAGAGATCCCTCAGACCCTTTTAGTCAGTGTGGAAAATCTCTAGCAGTGGCGCC
CGAACAGGGACTTGAAAGCGAAAGGGAAACCAGAGGAGCTCTCTCGACGCAGGACTCGGCTTGCTGAAGC
GCGCACGGCAAGAGGCGAGGGGCGGCGACTGGTGAGTACGCCAAAAATTTTGACTAGCGGAGGCTAGAAG
GAGAGAGATGGGTGCGAGAGCGTCAGTATTAAGCGGGGGAGAATTAGATCGCGATGGGAAAAAATTCGGT
TAAGGCCAGGGGGAAAGAAAAAATATAAATTAAAACATATAGTATGGGCAAGCAGGGAGCTAGAACGATT
CGCAGTTAATCCTGGCCTGTTAGAAACATCAGAAGGCTGTAGACAAATACTGGGACAGCTACAACCATCC
CTTCAGACAGGATCAGAAGAACTTAGATCATTATATAATACAGTAGCAACCCTCTATTGTGTGCATCAAA
GGATAGAGATAAAAGACACCAAGGAAGCTTTAGACAAGATAGAGGAAGAGCAAAACAAAAGTAAGACCAC
CGCACAGCAAGCGGCCGCTGATCTTCAGACCTGGAGGAGGAGATATGAGGGACAATTGGAGAAGTGAATT
ATATAAATATAAAGTAGTAAAAATTGAACCATTAGGAGTAGCACCCACCAAGGCAAAGAGAAGAGTGGTG
CAGAGAGAAAAAAGAGCAGTGGGAATAGGAGCTTTGTTCCTTGGGTTCTTGGGAGCAGCAGGAAGCACTA
TGGGCGCAGCGTCAATGACGCTGACGGTACAGGCCAGACAATTATTGTCTGGTATAGTGCAGCAGCAGAA
CAATTTGCTGAGGGCTATTGAGGCGCAACAGCATCTGTTGCAACTCACAGTCTGGGGCATCAAGCAGCTC
CAGGCAAGAATCCTGGCTGTGGAAAGATACCTAAAGGATCAACAGCTCCTGGGGATTTGGGGTTGCTCTG
GAAAACTCATTTGCACCACTGCTGTGCCTTGGAATGCTAGTTGGAGTAATAAATCTCTGGAACAGATTTG
GAATCACACGACCTGGATGGAGTGGGACAGAGAAATTAACAATTACACAAGCTTAATACACTCCTTAATT
GAAGAATCGCAAAACCAGCAAGAAAAGAATGAACAAGAATTATTGGAATTAGATAAATGGGCAAGTTTGT
GGAATTGGTTTAACATAACAAATTGGCTGTGGTATATAAAATTATTCATAATGATAGTAGGAGGCTTGGT
AGGTTTAAGAATAGTTTTTGCTGTACTTTCTATAGTGAATAGAGTTAGGCAGGGATATTCACCATTATCG
TTTCAGACCCACCTCCCAACCCCGAGGGGACCCATGCATTGCATCTCAATTAGTCAGCAACCAGGTGTGG
AAAGTCCCCAGGCTCCCCAGCAGGCAGAAGTATGCAAAGCATGCGTCTCAATTAGTCAGCAACCATAGTC
CCGCCCCTAACTCCGCCCATCCCGCCCCTAACTCCGCCCAGTTCCGCCCATTCTCCGCCCCATGGCTGAC
TAATTTTTTTTATTTATGCAGAGGCCGAGGCCGCCTCGGCCTCTGAGCTATTCCAGAAGTAGTGAGGAGG
CTTTTTTGGAGGCCTAGGCTTTTGCAAAAAGCTTTCTAGAGGTACCACCGGAGCTTACCATGACCGAGTA
CAAGCCCACGGTGCGCCTCGCCACCCGCGACGACGTCCCCAGGGCCGTACGCACCCTCGCCGCCGCGTTC
GCCGACTACCCCGCCACGCGCCACACCGTCGATCCGGACCGCCACATCGAGCGGGTCACCGAGCTGCAAG
AACTCTTCCTCACGCGCGTCGGGCTCGACATCGGCAAGGTGTGGGTCGCGGACGACGGCGCCGCCGTGGC
GGTCTGGACCACGCCGGAGAGCGTCGAAGCGGGGGCGGTGTTCGCCGAGATCGGCCCGCGCATGGCCGAG
TTGAGCGGTTCCCGGCTGGCCGCGCAGCAACAGATGGAAGGCCTCCTGGCGCCGCACCGGCCCAAGGAGC
CCGCGTGGTTCCTGGCCACCGTCGGCGTCTCGCCCGACCACCAGGGCAAGGGTCTGGGCAGCGCCGTCGT
GCTCCCCGGAGTGGAGGCGGCCGAGCGCGCCGGGGTGCCCGCCTTCCTGGAGACCTCCGCGCCCCGCAAC
CTCCCCTTCTACGAGCGGCTCGGCTTCACCGTCACCGCCGACGTCGAGGTGCCCGAAGGACCGCGCACCT
GGTGCATGACCCGCAAGCCCGGTGCCAGTTAACGAATTCTAGATCTTGAGACAAATGGCAGTATTCATCC
ACAATTTTAAAAGAAAAGGGGGGATTGGGGGGTACAGTGCAGGGGAAAGAATAGTAGACATAATAGCAAC
AGACATACAAACTAAAGAATTACAAAAACAAATTACAAAAATTCAAAATTTTCGGGTTTATTACAGGGAC
AGCAGAGATCCACTTTGGCGCCGGCTCGAGGCCTGCAGGTGCAAAGATGGATAAAGTTTTAAACAGAGAG
GAATCTTTGCAGCTAATGGACCTTCTAGGTCTTGAAAGGAGTGGGAATTGGCTCCGGTGCCCGTCAGTGG
GCAGAGCGCACATCGCCCACAGTCCCCGAGAAGTTGGGGGGAGGGGTCGGCAATTGAACCGGTGCCTAGA
GAAGGTGGCGCGGGGTAAACTGGGAAAGTGATGTCGTGTACTGGCTCCGCCTTTTTCCCGAGGGTGGGGG
AGAACCGTATATAAGTGCAGTAGTCGCCGTGAACGTTCTTTTTCGCAACGGGTTTGCCGCCAGAACACAG
GTAAGTGCCGTGTGTGGTTCCCGCGGGCCTGGCCTCTTTACGGGTTATGGCCCTTGCGTGCCTTGAATTA
CTTCCACCTGGCTGCAGTACGTGATTCTTGATCCCGAGCTTCGGGTTGGAAGTGGGTGGGAGAGTTCGAG
GCCTTGCGCTTAAGGAGCCCCTTCGCCTCGTGCTTGAGTTGAGGCCTGGCCTGGGCGCTGGGGCCGCCGC
GTGCGAATCTGGTGGCACCTTCGCGCCTGTCTCGCTGCTTTCGATAAGTCTCTAGCCATTTAAAATTTTT
GATGACCTGCTGCGACGCTTTTTTTCTGGCAAGATAGTCTTGTAAATGCGGGCCAAGATCTGCACACTGG
TATTTCGGTTTTTGGGGCCGCGGGCGGCGACGGGGCCCGTGCGTCCCAGCGCACATGTTCGGCGAGGCGG
GGCCTGCGAGCGCGGCCACCGAGAATCGGACGGGGGTAGTCTCAAGCTGGCCGGCCTGCTCTGGTGCCTG
GCCTCGCGCCGCCGTGTATCGCCCCGCCCTGGGCGGCAAGGCTGGCCCGGTCGGCACCAGTTGCGTGAGC
GGAAAGATGGCCGCTTCCCGGCCCTGCTGCAGGGAGCTCAAAATGGAGGACGCGGCGCTCGGGAGAGCGG
GCGGGTGAGTCACCCACACAAAGGAAAAGGGCCTTTCCGTCCTCAGCCGTCGCTTCATGTGACTCCACGG
AGTACCGGGCGCCGTCCAGGCACCTCGATTAGTTCTCGAGCTTTTGGAGTACGTCGTCTTTAGGTTGGGG
GGAGGGGTTTTATGCGATGGAGTTTCCCCACACTGAGTGGGTGGAGACTGAAGTTAGGCCAGCTTGGCAC
TTGATGTAATTCTCCTTGGAATTTGCCCTTTTTGAGTTTGGATCTTGGTTCATTCTCAAGCCTCAGACAG
TGGTTCAAAGTTTTTTTCTTCCATTTCAGGTGTCGTGAGGCTAGCACCGCCACCATGGCAGCTGCTGATT
TGTCCCATGGACATTATCTTTCTGGGGACCCAGTTTGCCTTCATGAAGAAAAGACACCAGCAGGAAGAAT
AGTGGCTGACTGCCTAACAGATTGTTATCAGGATTCAGTGACCTTTGACGATGTGGCTGTGGACTTCACC
CAGGAGGAGTGGACTTTACTGGACTCAACTCAGAGAAGCCTCTACAGTGACGTGATGCTGGAGAACTACA
AGAACCTGGCCACAGTAGGAGGTCAGATCATCAAACCCAGTCTAATCTCTTGGTTGGAACAAGAAGAGTC
AAGGACAGTTCAGGGAGGAGTTCTCCAAGGAAGGAAAACACAATGGAAGGGAACTCTGTAGTAATGAACT
AGTCCGTAACTTGAAAGTATTTCGATTTCTTGGCTTTATATATCTTGTGGAAAGGACGAAGCGCTCCGTT
CCCTAAGTTAACCACGCGTTAAGTCGACAATCAACCTCTGGATTACAAAATTTGTGAAAGATTGACTGGT
ATTCTTAACTATGTTGCTCCTTTTACGCTATGTGGATACGCTGCTTTAATGCCTTTGTATCATGCTATTG
CTTCCCGTATGGCTTTCATTTTCTCCTCCTTGTATAAATCCTGGTTGCTGTCTCTTTATGAGGAGTTGTG
GCCCGTTGTCAGGCAACGTGGCGTGGTGTGCACTGTGTTTGCTGACGCAACCCCCACTGGTTGGGGCATT
GCCACCACCTGTCAGCTCCTTTCCGGGACTTTCGCTTTCCCCCTCCCTATTGCCACGGCGGAACTCATCG
CCGCCTGCCTTGCCCGCTGCTGGACAGGGGCTCGGCTGTTGGGCACTGACAATTCCGTGGTGTTGTCGGG
GAAATCATCGTCCTTTCCTTGGCTGCTCGCCTGTGTTGCCACCTGGATTCTGCGCGGGACGTCCTTCTGC
TACGTCCCTTCGGCCCTCAATCCAGCGGACCTTCCTTCCCGCGGCCTGCTGCCGGCTCTGCGGCCTCTTC
CGCGTCTTCGCCTTCGCCCTCAGACGAGTCGGATCTCCCTTTGGGCCGCCTCCCCGCGTCGACTTTAAGA
CCAATGACTTACAAGGCAGCTGTAGATCTTAGCCACTTTTTAAAAGAAAAGGGGGGACTGGAAGGGCTAA
TTCACTCCCAACGAAGACAAGATCTGCTTTTTGCTTGTACTGGGTCTCTCTGGTTAGACCAGATCTGAGC
CTGGGAGCTCTCTGGCTAACTAGGGAACCCACTGCTTAAGCCTCAATAAAGCTTGCCTTGAGTGCTTCAA
GTAGTGTGTGCCCGTCTGTTGTGTGACTCTGGTAACTAGAGATCCCTCAGACCCTTTTAGTCAGTGTGGA
AAATCTCTAGCAGTACGTATAGTAGTTCATGTCATCTTATTATTCAGTATTTATAACTTGCAAAGAAATG
AATATCAGAGAGTGAGAGGAACTTGTTTATTGCAGCTTATAATGGTTACAAATAAAGCAATAGCATCACA
AATTTCACAAATAAAGCATTTTTTTCACTGCATTCTAGTTGTGGTTTGTCCAAACTCATCAATGTATCTT
ATCATGTCTGGCTCTAGCTATCCCGCCCCTAACTCCGCCCATCCCGCCCCTAACTCCGCCCAGTTCCGCC
CATTCTCCGCCCCATGGCTGACTAATTTTTTTTATTTATGCAGAGGCCGAGGCCGCCTCGGCCTCTGAGC
TATTCCAGAAGTAGTGAGGAGGCTTTTTTGGAGGCCTAGGGACGTACCCAATTCGCCCTATAGTGAGTCG
TATTACGCGCGCTCACTGGCCGTCGTTTTACAACGTCGTGACTGGGAAAACCCTGGCGTTACCCAACTTA
ATCGCCTTGCAGCACATCCCCCTTTCGCCAGCTGGCGTAATAGCGAAGAGGCCCGCACCGATCGCCCTTC
CCAACAGTTGCGCAGCCTGAATGGCGAATGGG
[124 nt withheld, positions 6053-6176]
C
[91 nt withheld, positions 6178-6268]
A
[49 nt withheld, positions 6270-6318]
CCTTTGACGTTGGAGTCCACGTTCTTT
[37 nt withheld, positions 6346-6382]
ACCCTATCTCGGTCTATTCTTTTGATTTATAAGGGATTTTGCCGATTTCGGCCTATTGGTTAAAAAATGA
GCTGATTTAACAAAAATTTAACGCGAATTTTAACAAAATATTAACGCTTACAATTTAGGTGGCACTTTTC
GGGGAAATGTGCGCGGAACCCCTATTTGTTTATTTTTCTAAATACATTCAAATATGTATCCGCTCATGAG
ACAATAACCCTGATAAATGCTTCAATAATATTGAAAAAGGAAGAGTATGAGTATTCAACATTTCCGTGTC
GCCCTTATTCCCTTTTTTGCGGCATTTTGCCTTCCTGTTTTTGCTCACCCAGAAACGCTGGTGAAAGTAA
AAGATGCTGAAGATCAGTTGGGTGCACGAGTGGGTTACATCGAACTGGATCTCAACAGCGGTAAGATCCT
TGAGAGTTTTCGCCCCGAAGAACGTTTTCCAATGATGAGCACTTTTAAAGTTCTGCTATGTGGCGCGGTA
TTATCCCGTATTGACGCCGGGCAAGAGCAACTCGGTCGCCGCATACACTATTCTCAGAATGACTTGGTTG
AGTACTCACCAGTCACAGAAAAGCATCTTACGGATGGCATGACAGTAAGAGAATTATGCAGTGCTGCCAT
AACCATGAGTGATAACACTGCGGCCAACTTACTTCTGACAACGATCGGAGGACCGAAGGAGCTAACCGCT
TTTTTGCACAACATGGGGGATCATGTAACTCGCCTTGATCGTTGGGAACCGGAGCTGAATGAAGCCATAC
CAAACGACGAGCGTGACACCACGATGCCTGTAGCAATGGCAACAACGTTGCGCAAACTATTAACTGGCGA
ACTACTTACTCTAGCTTCCCGGCAACAATTAATAGACTGGATGGAGGCGGATAAAGTTGCAGGACCACTT
CTGCGCTCGGCCCTTCCGGCTGGCTGGTTTATTGCTGATAAATCTGGAGCCGGTGAGCGTGGGTCTCGCG
GTATCATTGCAGCACTGGGGCCAGATGGTAAGCCCTCCCGTATCGTAGTTATCTACACGACGGGGAGTCA
GGCAACTATGGATGAACGAAATAGACAGATCGCTGAGATAGGTGCCTCACTGATTAAGCATTGGTAACTG
TCAGACCAAGTTTACTCATATATACTTTAGATTGATTTAAAACTTCATTTTTAATTTAAAAGGATCTAGG
TGAAGATCCTTTTTGATAATCTCATGACCAAAATCCCTTAACGTGAGTTTTCGTTCCACTGAGCGTCAGA
CCCCGTAGAAAAGATCAAAGGATCTTCTTGAGATCCTTTTTTTCTGCGCGTAATCTGCTGCTTGCAAACA
AAAAAACCACCGCTACCAGCGGTGGTTTGTTTGCCGGATCAAGAGCTACCAACTCTTTTTCCGAAGGTAA
CTGGCTTCAGCAGAGCGCAGATACCAAATACTGTTCTTCTAGTGTAGCCGTAGTTAGGCCACCACTTCAA
GAACTCTGTAGCACCGCCTACATACCTCGCTCTGCTAATCCTGTTACCAGTGGCTGCTGCCAGTGGCGAT
AAGTCGTGTCTTACCGGGTTGGACTCAAGACGATAGTTACCGGATAAGGCGCAGCGGTCGGGCTGAACGG
GGGGTTCGTGCACACAGCCCAGCTTGGAGCGAACGACCTACACCGAACTGAGATACCTACAGCGTGAGCT
ATGAGAAAGCGCCACGCTTCCCGAAGGGAGAAAGGCGGACAGGTATCCGGTAAGCGGCAGGGTCGGAACA
GGAGAGCGCACGAGGGAGCTTCCAGGGGGAAACGCCTGGTATCTTTATAGTCCTGTCGGGTTTCGCCACC
TCTGACTTGAGCGTCGATTTTTGTGATGCTCGTCAGGGGGGCGGAGCCTATGGAAAAACGCCAGCAACGC
GGCCTTTTTACGGTTCCTGGCCTTTTGCTGGCCTTTTGCTCACATGTTCTTTCCTGCGTTATCCCCTGAT
TCTGTGGATAACCGTATTACCGCCTTTGAGTGAGCTGATACCGCTCGCCGCAGCCGAACGACCGAGCGCA
GCGAGTCAGTGAGCGAGGAAGCGGAAGAGCGCCCAATACGCAAACCGCCTCTCCCCGCGCGTTGGCCGAT
TCATTAATGCAGCTGGCACGACAGGTTTCCCGACTGGAAAGCGGGCAGTGAGCGCAACGCAATTAATGTG
AGTTAGCTCACTCATTAGGCACCCCAGGCTTTACACTTTATGCTTCCGGCTCGTATGTTGTGTGGAATTG
TGAGCGGATAACAATTTCACACAGGAAACAGCTATGACCATGATTACGCCAAGCGCGCAATTAACCCTCA
CTAAAGGGAACAAAAGCTGGAGCTGCAAGC
Features (pLannotate 1.2.2; 31 found; start..end, strand, type, name):
      5..231     +  promoter       RSV promoter: Rous sarcoma virus enhancer/promoter
    232..412     +  LTR            5' LTR (truncated): truncated 5' long terminal repeat (LTR) from HIV-1
    459..584     +  misc_feature   HIV-1 Ψ: packaging signal of human immunodeficiency virus type 1
    568..931     +  CDS            HIV-1 gag (fragment): gag protein from human immunodeficiency virus 1; gag
   1077..1310    +  misc_feature   RRE: The Rev response element (RRE) of HIV-1 allows for Rev-dependent mRNA export from the nucleus to the cytoplasm.
   1687..1713    +  CDS            Rev (fragment): human immunodeficiency virus 1 (HIV-1) Rev protein; rev; enhances nuclear export of unspliced and incompletely spliced viral mRNAs
   1720..1743    +  promoter       SV40 promoter (fragment): SV40 early promoter
   1744..1815    +  promoter       SV40 promoter (fragment): SV40 enhancer and early promoter
   1839..1974    +  rep_origin     SV40 ori: SV40 origin of replication
   2020..2616    +  CDS            PuroR (fragment): puromycin N-acetyltransferase; pac from Streptomyces; confers resistance to puromycin
   2665..2782    +  misc_feature   cPPT/CTS: central polypurine tract and central termination sequence of HIV-1
   2847..2913    +  CDS            small t antigen (fragment): SV40 (simian virus 40) small t antigen
   2920..4098    +  promoter       EF-1α promoter: strong constitutive promoter for human elongation factor EF-1α
   4115..4456    +  CDS            ZNF426 (fragment): ZN426_HUMAN - Experimental evidence at protein level: Swiss-Prot protein existence level 1. May be involved in transcriptional regulation. From Homo sapiens (Human).
   4484..4537    +  promoter       U6 promoter (fragment): RNA polymerase III promoter for human U6 snRNA
   4579..5167    +  misc_feature   WPRE: woodchuck hepatitis virus posttranscriptional regulatory element
   5218..5237    +  misc_feature   cPPT/CTS (fragment): central polypurine tract and central termination sequence of HIV-1
   5239..5472    +  LTR            3' LTR (ΔU3): self-inactivating 3' long terminal repeat (LTR) from HIV-1
   5550..5671    +  polyA_signal   SV40 poly(A) signal: SV40 polyadenylation signal
   5711..5846    +  rep_origin     SV40 ori: SV40 origin of replication
   5867..5885    -  promoter       T7 promoter: promoter for bacteriophage T7 RNA polymerase
   5893..6048    +  CDS            lacZα (fragment): LacZα fragment of β-galactosidase; lacZ fragment
   6053..6481    +  rep_origin     f1 ori (sequence partly withheld): f1 bacteriophage origin of replication; arrow indicates direction of (+) strand synthesis
   6534..6638    +  promoter       AmpR promoter: bla
   6639..7499    +  CDS            AmpR: β-lactamase; bla; confers resistance to ampicillin, carbenicillin, and related antibiotics
   7670..8258    +  rep_origin     ori: high-copy-number ColE1/pMB1/pBR322/pUC origin of replication
   8441..8533    +  CDS            lacI (fragment): lac repressor; lacI; The lac repressor binds to the lac operator to inhibit transcription in E. coli. This inhibition can be relieved by adding lactose or isopropyl-β-D-thiogalactopyranoside (IPTG).
   8546..8567    +  protein_bind   CAP binding site: CAP binding activates transcription in the presence of cAMP. E. coli catabolite activator protein
   8582..8612    +  promoter       lac promoter: promoter for the E. coli lac operon
   8620..8636    +  protein_bind   lac operator: The lac repressor binds to the lac operator to inhibit transcription in E. coli. This inhibition can be relieved by adding lactose or isopropyl-β-D-thiogalactopyranoside (IPTG). lac repressor encoded by lacI
   8681..8699    +  promoter       T3 promoter: promoter for bacteriophage T3 RNA polymerase
