[The description below was written by a language model from this plasmid's Addgene catalogue record and pLannotate feature annotations shown in this document.]
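Description:
TFORF1643 is a lentiviral mammalian expression plasmid built on the pLX_TRC317 backbone. It carries a short open reading frame of human ZNF426 (also known as K-RBP), a zinc finger protein thought to act in transcriptional regulation. It belongs to a barcoded transcription factor ORF collection in which each construct has a unique 24-bp barcode, so that the factor delivered to a cell can be identified in pooled overexpression screens such as directed differentiation screens. The insert is recorded as 458 bp and corresponds to a specific annotated transcript isoform. The annotation software accordingly matches it only as a fragment of the full-length ZNF426 protein. The barcode is not annotated as a separate feature; a short U6 promoter-like match lies between the ORF and the WPRE, but the record does not explain its role.

The viral cassette has a third-generation, self-inactivating layout. An RSV promoter drives a truncated HIV-1 5' LTR, followed by the Ψ packaging signal with a partial gag sequence and the RRE for Rev-dependent export of the genomic RNA. Next comes an SV40 promoter driving puromycin N-acetyltransferase for selection of transduced cells, then a cPPT/CTS element that aids nuclear import. The EF-1α promoter provides strong constitutive expression of the ZNF426 ORF, and a downstream WPRE enhances transcript stability and expression. The cassette ends with a ΔU3 3' LTR, with an SV40 polyadenylation signal beyond it. In bacteria the plasmid is maintained by a high-copy ColE1/pUC origin and ampicillin resistance, and it also carries an f1 origin and remnants of lac and T7/T3 cloning sequences. The depositor notes that the ORF was synthesized commercially and that the plasmid may be prone to recombination.
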