Addgene plasmid #141859: TFORF1643
Purpose: Lentiviral vector for overexpressing transcription factor ORFs with unique 24-bp barcodes. Barcodes facilitate identification of transcription factors in pooled screens.
Depositing lab: Feng Zhang. Depositing organization: Broad Institute. Publication: A transcription factor atlas of directed differentiation. Joung J, Ma S, Tay T, Geiger-Schuller KR, Kirchgatterer PC, Verdine VK, Guo B, Arias-Garcia MA, Allen WE, Singh A, Kuksenko O, Abudayyeh OO, Gootenberg JS, Fu Z, Macrae RK, Buenrostro JD, Regev A, Zhang F. Cell. 2023 Jan 5;186(1):209-229.e26. doi: 10.1016/j.cell.2022.11.026. PubMed 36608654.
Backbone
  Vector backbone: pLX_TRC317
  Backbone manufacturer: Broad Institute Genetic Perturbation Platform
  Backbone size w/o insert (bp): 8264
  Vector type: Mammalian Expression, Lentiviral
  Selectable markers: Puromycin
Growth in bacteria
  Bacterial resistance: Ampicillin, 100 μg/mL
  Growth temperature: 37°C
  Growth strain: NEB Stable
  Copy number: High Copy
Gene/Insert
  Gene/Insert name: ZNF426
  Species: H. sapiens (human)
  Insert size (bp): 458
  Entrez Gene: ZNF426 (a.k.a. K-RBP)
  Promoter: EF1a
  Cloning method: Unknown
  Sequencing primers: 5′ GGGTGGAGACTGAAGTTAGGCCAG; 3′ CACATAGCGTAAAAGGAGCAACATAG
Terms and licenses: Academic/Nonprofit Terms; Industry Terms: Not Available to Industry
Depositor comments: NM_001318056,ENST00000589289 . The transcription factor ORF portion of this plasmid was synthesized by Genewiz. Please test multiple small colonies in case of plasmid recombination. To make this collection available in a timely manner, a portion of this collection was not fully sequenced by Addgene. If an Addgene verified full plasmid sequence is not available, please contact us prior to placing an order to request the full sequence.
How to cite: TFORF1643 was a gift from Feng Zhang (Addgene plasmid # 141859 ; http://n2t.net/addgene:141859 ; RRID:Addgene_141859)
