>Addgene plasmid #141859 | TFORF1643 | depositor partial sequence | sequence record 277714 | Insert
ACCGCCACCATGGCAGCTGCTGATTTGTCCCATGGACATTATCTTTCTGGGGACCCAGTTTGCCTTCATG
AAGAAAAGACACCAGCAGGAAGAATAGTGGCTGACTGCCTAACAGATTGTTATCAGGATTCAGTGACCTT
TGACGATGTGGCTGTGGACTTCACCCAGGAGGAGTGGACTTTACTGGACTCAACTCAGAGAAGCCTCTAC
AGTGACGTGATGCTGGAGAACTACAAGAACCTGGCCACAGTAGGAGGTCAGATCATCAAACCCAGTCTAA
TCTCTTGGTTGGAACAAGAAGAGTCAAGGACAGTTCAGGGAGGAGTTCTCCAAGGAAGGAAAACACAATG
GAAGGGAACTCTGTAGTAATGAACTAGTCCGTAACTTGAAAGTATTTCGATTTCTTGGCTTTATATATCT
TGTGGAAAGGACGAAGCGCTCCGTTCCCTAAGTTAACC
