>Addgene plasmid #141859 | TFORF1643 | depositor partial sequence | sequence record 277715 | Barcode
AGCGCTCCGTTCCCTAAGTTAACC
